>Addgene plasmid #123535 | pMK-rps2 5'UTR mAAGA (-20 to -10 deletion) | addgene full sequence | sequence record 247925 | Addgene NGS Result
CTAAATTGTAAGCGTTAATATTTTGTTAAAATTCGCGTTAAATTTTTGTTAAATCAGCTCATTTTTTAAC
CAATAGGCCGAAATCGGCAAAATCCCTTATAAATCAAAAGAATAGACCGAGATAGGGTTGAGTGGCCGCT
ACAGGGCGCTCCCATTCGCCATTCAGGCTGCGCAACTGTTGGGAAGGGCGTTTCGGTGCGGGCCTCTTCG
CTATTACGCCAGCTGGCGAAAGGGGGATGTGCTGCAAGGCGATTAAGTTGGGTAACGCCAGGGTTTTCCC
AGTCACGACGTTGTAAAACGACGGCCAGTGAGCGCGACGTAATACGACTCACTATAGGGCGAATTGAAGG
AAGGCCGTCAAGGCCGCATCAACGAGCTCGGTCTCATACTTTTTGAAAAAGAATAAAAAAAAGTAAGAAG
AAAATGTGAGACCGGTACCCTCTGGGCCTCATGGGCCTTCCTTTCACTGCCCGCTTTCCAGTCGGGAAAC
CTGTCGTGCCAGCTGCATTAACATGGTCATAGCTGTTTCCTTGCGTATTGGGCGCTCTCCGCTTCCTCGC
TCACTGACTCGCTGCGCTCGGTCGTTCGGGTAAAGCCTGGGGTGCCTAATGAGCAAAAGGCCAGCAAAAG
GCCAGGAACCGTAAAAAGGCCGCGTTGCTGGCGTTTTTCCATAGGCTCCGCCCCCCTGACGAGCATCACA
AAAATCGACGCTCAAGTCAGAGGTGGCGAAACCCGACAGGACTATAAAGATACCAGGCGTTTCCCCCTGG
AAGCTCCCTCGTGCGCTCTCCTGTTCCGACCCTGCCGCTTACCGGATACCTGTCCGCCTTTCTCCCTTCG
GGAAGCGTGGCGCTTTCTCATAGCTCACGCTGTAGGTATCTCAGTTCGGTGTAGGTCGTTCGCTCCAAGC
TGGGCTGTGTGCACGAACCCCCCGTTCAGCCCGACCGCTGCGCCTTATCCGGTAACTATCGTCTTGAGTC
CAACCCGGTAAGACACGACTTATCGCCACTGGCAGCAGCCACTGGTAACAGGATTAGCAGAGCGAGGTAT
GTAGGCGGTGCTACAGAGTTCTTGAAGTGGTGGCCTAACTACGGCTACACTAGAAGAACAGTATTTGGTA
TCTGCGCTCTGCTGAAGCCAGTTACCTTCGGAAAAAGAGTTGGTAGCTCTTGATCCGGCAAACAAACCAC
CGCTGGTAGCGGTGGTTTTTTTGTTTGCAAGCAGCAGATTACGCGCAGAAAAAAAGGATCTCAAGAAGAT
CCTTTGATCTTTTCTACGGGGTCTGACGCTCAGTGGAACGAAAACTCACGTTAAGGGATTTTGGTCATGA
GATTATCAAAAAGGATCTTCACCTAGATCCTTTTAAATTAAAAATGAAGTTTTAAATCAATCTAAAGTAT
ATATGAGTAAACTTGGTCTGACAGTTATTAGAAAAATTCATCCAGCAGACGATAAAACGCAATACGCTGG
CTATCCGGTGCCGCAATGCCATACAGCACCAGAAAACGATCCGCCCATTCGCCGCCCAGTTCTTCCGCAA
TATCACGGGTGGCCAGCGCAATATCCTGATAACGATCCGCCACGCCCAGACGGCCGCAATCAATAAAGCC
GCTAAAACGGCCATTTTCCACCATAATGTTCGGCAGGCACGCATCACCATGGGTCACCACCAGATCTTCG
CCATCCGGCATGCTCGCTTTCAGACGCGCAAACAGCTCTGCCGGTGCCAGGCCCTGATGTTCTTCATCCA
GATCATCCTGATCCACCAGGCCCGCTTCCATACGGGTACGCGCACGTTCAATACGATGTTTCGCCTGATG
ATCAAACGGACAGGTCGCCGGGTCCAGGGTATGCAGACGACGCATGGCATCCGCCATAATGCTCACTTTT
TCTGCCGGCGCCAGATGGCTAGACAGCAGATCCTGACCCGGCACTTCGCCCAGCAGCAGCCAATCACGGC
CCGCTTCGGTCACCACATCCAGCACCGCCGCACACGGAACACCGGTGGTGGCCAGCCAGCTCAGACGCGC
CGCTTCATCCTGCAGCTCGTTCAGCGCACCGCTCAGATCGGTTTTCACAAACAGCACCGGACGACCCTGC
GCGCTCAGACGAAACACCGCCGCATCAGAGCAGCCAATGGTCTGCTGCGCCCAATCATAGCCAAACAGAC
GTTCCACCCACGCTGCCGGGCTACCCGCATGCAGGCCATCCTGTTCAATCATACTCTTCCTTTTTCAATA
TTATTGAAGCATTTATCAGGGTTATTGTCTCATGAGCGGATACATATTTGAATGTATTTAGAAAAATAAA
CAAATAGGGGTTCCGCGCACATTTCCCCGAAAAGTGCCAC
Features (pLannotate 1.2.2; 10 found; start..end, strand, type, name):
      3..134     -  rep_origin     M13 ori (fragment): M13 bacteriophage origin of replication; arrow indicates direction of (+) strand synthesis
    155..311     -  CDS            lacZα (fragment): LacZα fragment of β-galactosidase; lacZ fragment
    320..338     +  promoter       T7 promoter: promoter for bacteriophage T7 RNA polymerase
    382..397     +  misc_feature   incC (fragment): incC; incompatibility region of the bacterial F plasmid
    396..412     -  promoter       URA3 promoter (fragment): S. cerevisiae URA3
    464..511     -  CDS            lacI (fragment): lac repressor; lacI; The lac repressor binds to the lac operator to inhibit transcription in E. coli. This inhibition can be relieved by adding lactose or isopropyl-β-D-thiogalactopyranoside (IPTG).
    548..588     -  rep_origin     RSF ori (fragment): Plasmids containing the RSF 1030 origin of replication can be propagated in E. coli cells that contain additional plasmids with compatible origins.
    666..1254    -  rep_origin     ori: high-copy-number ColE1/pMB1/pBR322/pUC origin of replication
   1428..2222    -  CDS            NeoR/KanR: aminoglycoside phosphotransferase confers resistance to neomycin, kanamycin, and G418 (Geneticin®)
   2223..2327    -  promoter       AmpR promoter: bla
