[The description below was written by a language model from this plasmid's Addgene catalogue record and pLannotate feature annotations shown in this document.]
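Description:
pMK-rps2 5'UTR mAAGA (-20 to -10 deletion) is a small (about 2.35 kb) bacterial part-storage plasmid from the MoChlo kit, a modular cloning toolbox for chloroplast biotechnology. It is built on the pMK-RQ gene-synthesis backbone and is classed as a synthetic biology vector. It is maintained in E. coli through a high-copy ColE1/pUC-type origin and selected with kanamycin. Resistance comes from an aminoglycoside phosphotransferase (NeoR/KanR) coding sequence that the annotation places directly downstream of the AmpR (bla) promoter.

The payload is a synthesized chloroplast 5' untranslated region derived from rps2. The name indicates a variant carrying an "mAAGA" modification and a deletion spanning positions -20 to -10. The record does not explain what these changes do, and it does not give the source species. The depositor describes the insert as a chloroplast 5'UTR fusion designed for Golden Gate cloning. It therefore serves as a basic part, to be excised with a type IIS enzyme and joined to promoters, coding sequences and terminators when building chloroplast expression cassettes. The specific enzyme and overhangs are not recorded.

The automated feature table does not annotate the insert itself. The insert presumably lies in the region just downstream of the T7 promoter, where only very short partial matches are reported (incC, URA3 promoter, lacI, RSF ori). These matches are most likely spurious or backbone remnants, not functional elements. The M13 ori and lacZα fragments are also only partial. The construct carries no plant or chloroplast selection marker and no homology arms, so it is a cloning intermediate and not a transformation vector.
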