Addgene plasmid #123535: pMK-rps2 5'UTR mAAGA (-20 to -10 deletion)
Purpose: MoChlo kit
Depositing lab: Scott Lenaghan & C. Neal Stewart. Depositing organization: University of Tennessee Institute of Agriculture. Publication: MoChlo: A versatile modular cloning toolbox for chloroplast biotechnology. Occhialini A, Piatek A, Pfotenhauer AC, Frazier TP, Stewart CN, Lenaghan S. Plant Physiol. 2019 Jan 24. pii: pp.18.01220. doi: 10.1104/pp.18.01220. PubMed 30679266.
Backbone
  Vector backbone: pMK-RQ
  Vector type: Synthetic Biology
Growth in bacteria
  Bacterial resistance: Kanamycin, 50 μg/mL
  Growth temperature: 37°C
  Growth strain: Top10
  Copy number: High Copy
Gene/Insert
  Gene/Insert name: rps2 5'UTR mAAGA (-20 to -10 deletion)
  Cloning method: Restriction Enzyme; 5′ cloning site Unknown (unknown if destroyed)
Terms and licenses: Academic/Nonprofit Terms; Industry Terms: Not Available to Industry
Depositor comments: All inserts have been produced by gene synthesis and cloned in the indicated backbone vector. The insert is a chloroplast 5'UTR fusion designed for Golden-Gate cloning. The Original Material was developed in the performance of research that was funded by Grant Nos. ARPA-E: DE-AR000660 & DARPA: D17AC00016.
How to cite: pMK-rps2 5'UTR mAAGA (-20 to -10 deletion) was a gift from Scott Lenaghan & C. Neal Stewart (Addgene plasmid # 123535 ; http://n2t.net/addgene:123535 ; RRID:Addgene_123535)
