>Addgene plasmid #123535 | pMK-rps2 5'UTR mAAGA (-20 to -10 deletion) | depositor partial sequence | sequence record 235693 | rps2 5'UTR mAAGA (-20 to -10 deletion)
TTTTGAAAAAGAATAAAAAAAAGTAAGAAGAA
